Addgene plasmid #156854: pD649-HAsp-ERN1-Fc(DAPA)-AviTag-6xHis
Purpose: Mammalian expression of cell-surface protein extracellular domain fused to Fc(DAPA)-Avi-6xHis. Protein is secreted from cells.
Depositing lab: Chris Garcia. Depositing organization: Stanford University. Publication: A Human IgSF Cell-Surface Interactome Reveals a Complex Network of Protein-Protein Interactions. Wojtowicz WM, Vielmetter J, Fernandes RA, Siepe DH, Eastman CL, Chisholm GB, Cox S, Klock H, Anderson PW, Rue SM, Miller JJ, Glaser SM, Bragstad ML, Vance J, Lam AW, Lesley SA, Zinn K, Garcia KC. Cell. 2020 Aug 20;182(4):1027-1043.e17. doi: 10.1016/j.cell.2020.07.025. PubMed 32822567.
Backbone
  Vector backbone: pD649
  Backbone size w/o insert (bp): 6106
  Vector type: Mammalian Expression
Growth in bacteria
  Bacterial resistance: Ampicillin, 100 μg/mL
  Growth temperature: 37°C
  Growth strain: DH5alpha
  Copy number: High Copy
Gene/Insert
  Gene/Insert name: ERN1
  Species: H. sapiens (human)
  Insert size (bp): 1275
  Mutation: Fc region of human IgG contains D265A and P329A mutations (DAPA)
  Entrez Gene: ERN1 (a.k.a. IRE1, IRE1P, IRE1a, hIRE1p)
  Promoter: CMV/SP6
  Tag / fusion protein: Fc(DAPA)-AviTag-6xHis (C terminal on backbone)
  Cloning method: Restriction Enzyme; 5′ cloning site GCGGCCGC (not destroyed); 3′ cloning site GGCGCGCC (not destroyed)
  Sequencing primers: 5′ ATTTAGGTGACACTATAG; 3′ CACGTACCAGTTGAACTTCACC
Resource information
  A portion of this plasmid was derived from a plasmid made by: synthesis by ThermoFisher
Terms and licenses: Academic/Nonprofit Terms; Industry Terms: Not Available to Industry
Depositor comments: Some plasmids in this collection may have an IS4-like element ISVsa5 family transposase upstream of the CMV promoter.
How to cite: pD649-HAsp-ERN1-Fc(DAPA)-AviTag-6xHis was a gift from Chris Garcia (Addgene plasmid # 156854 ; http://n2t.net/addgene:156854 ; RRID:Addgene_156854)
