[The description below was written by a language model from this plasmid's Addgene catalogue record and pLannotate feature annotations shown in this document.]
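Description:
pD649-HAsp-ERN1-Fc(DAPA)-AviTag-6xHis is a mammalian expression plasmid of about 7.4 kb, built on the pD649 backbone, that produces a secreted, Fc-fused form of the extracellular (lumenal) portion of human ERN1, also known as IRE1α. In bacteria it is maintained at high copy from a ColE1/pUC-type origin and selected with ampicillin through a full-length β-lactamase gene. The short KanR, lacZα, rrnB terminator and f1 ori matches in the feature table are only fragments, probably backbone remnants rather than working elements. The depositor notes that some plasmids in this collection may carry an IS4-like transposase insertion upstream of the CMV promoter, but no such feature is annotated here.

The expression cassette is driven by the CMV immediate-early enhancer and promoter, followed by a fragment of CMV intron A and an SP6 promoter, which also serves as a sequencing primer site. The open reading frame starts with a signal peptide; the name indicates an HA-type leader, although the annotation tool matched a fragment of an immunoglobulin heavy-chain signal sequence. This leader directs the product into the secretory pathway. The 1,275 bp synthesized ERN1 insert sits between preserved NotI and AscI sites and is fused at its C terminus to a human IgG Fc region, an AviTag and a 6xHis tag, with a bGH polyadenylation signal ending the transcript. The Fc carries the D265A and P329A (DAPA) substitutions, which are generally used to reduce Fc effector binding. The Fc dimerizes the ectodomain, the AviTag allows site-specific biotinylation, and the His tag supports affinity purification.

A separate SV40/EM7-promoted puromycin resistance cassette with an SV40 poly(A) signal could allow selection in mammalian cells. The plasmid belongs to a collection made for screening extracellular protein–protein interactions among human cell-surface proteins.
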