Features (pLannotate 1.2.2; 21 found; start..end, strand, type, name):
    119..143     -  CDS            KanR (fragment): aminoglycoside phosphotransferase; aph(3')-Ia; confers resistance to kanamycin
    254..842     +  rep_origin     ori: high-copy-number ColE1/pMB1/pBR322/pUC origin of replication
   1067..1084    +  terminator     rrnB T2 terminator (fragment): transcription terminator T2 from the E. coli rrnB gene
   1109..1128    -  CDS            lacZα (fragment): LacZα fragment of β-galactosidase; lacZ fragment
   1584..1600    +  protein_bind   lac operator: The lac repressor binds to the lac operator to inhibit transcription in E. coli. This inhibition can be relieved by adding lactose or isopropyl-β-D-thiogalactopyranoside (IPTG). lac repressor encoded by lacI
   1843..2146    +  enhancer       CMV enhancer: human cytomegalovirus immediate early enhancer
   2147..2350    +  promoter       CMV promoter: human cytomegalovirus (CMV) immediate early promoter
   2486..2529    +  intron         CMV intron (fragment): modified intron A from human cytomegalovirus
   2581..2599    +  promoter       SP6 promoter: promoter for bacteriophage SP6 RNA polymerase
   2603..2640    +  CDS            IgH signal sequence (fragment): signal sequence from the mouse immunoglobulin heavy chain variable region
   2728..4029    +  CDS            ERN1 (fragment): ERN1_HUMAN - Also known as IRE1 From Homo sapiens (Human).
   3955..4716    +  CDS            IGHG4 (fragment): IGHG4_HUMAN - Experimental evidence at protein level: Swiss-Prot protein existence level 1. Constant region of immunoglobulin heavy chains. Immunoglobulins, also known as antibodies, are membrane-bound or secreted glycoproteins produced by B lymphocytes. In the recognition phase of humoral immunity, the membrane-bound immunoglobulins serve as receptors which, upon binding of a specific antigen, trigger the clonal expansion and differentiation of B lymphocytes into immunoglobulins- secreting plasma cells. Secreted immunoglobulins mediate the effector phase of humoral immunity, which results in
   4931..5042    +  polyA_signal   bGH poly(A) signal: bovine growth hormone polyadenylation signal
   5043..5151    +  rep_origin     f1 ori (fragment): f1 bacteriophage origin of replication; arrow indicates direction of (+) strand synthesis
   5165..5494    +  promoter       SV40 promoter: SV40 enhancer and early promoter
   5542..5589    +  promoter       EM7 promoter: synthetic bacterial promoter&nbsp
   5608..6207    +  CDS            PuroR (fragment): puromycin N-acetyltransferase; pac from Streptomyces; confers resistance to puromycin
   6217..6342    +  CDS            ble (fragment): BLE_KLEPN - Experimental evidence at protein level: Swiss-Prot protein existence level 1. Binding protein with a strong affinity to the bleomycin family of antibiotics. Binds to CL990; an antimitotic-antibiotic compound. From Klebsiella pneumoniae.
   6337..6458    +  polyA_signal   SV40 poly(A) signal: SV40 polyadenylation signal
   6511..7371    -  CDS            AmpR: β-lactamase; bla; confers resistance to ampicillin, carbenicillin, and related antibiotics
   7374..89      -  promoter       AmpR promoter (fragment) (across the origin): bla
>Addgene plasmid #156854 | pD649-HAsp-ERN1-Fc(DAPA)-AviTag-6xHis | depositor full sequence | sequence record 302817 | Full Sequence
TTTCAATATTATTGAAGCATTTATCAGGGTTATTGTCTCATGAGCGGATACATATTTGAATGTATTTAGA
AAAATAAACAAATAGGGGTCAGTGTTACAACCAATTAACCAATTCTGAACATTATCGCGAGCCCATTTAT
ACCTGAATATGGCTCATAACACCCCTTGCTCATGACCAAAATCCCTTAACGTGAGTTACGCGCGCGTCGT
TCCACTGAGCGTCAGACCCCGTAGAAAAGATCAAAGGATCTTCTTGAGATCCTTTTTTTCTGCGCGTAAT
CTGCTGCTTGCAAACAAAAAAACCACCGCTACCAGCGGTGGTTTGTTTGCCGGATCAAGAGCTACCAACT
CTTTTTCCGAAGGTAACTGGCTTCAGCAGAGCGCAGATACCAAATACTGTTCTTCTAGTGTAGCCGTAGT
TAGCCCACCACTTCAAGAACTCTGTAGCACCGCCTACATACCTCGCTCTGCTAATCCTGTTACCAGTGGC
TGCTGCCAGTGGCGATAAGTCGTGTCTTACCGGGTTGGACTCAAGACGATAGTTACCGGATAAGGCGCAG
CGGTCGGGCTGAACGGGGGGTTCGTGCACACAGCCCAGCTTGGAGCGAACGACCTACACCGAACTGAGAT
ACCTACAGCGTGAGCTATGAGAAAGCGCCACGCTTCCCGAAGGGAGAAAGGCGGACAGGTATCCGGTAAG
CGGCAGGGTCGGAACAGGAGAGCGCACGAGGGAGCTTCCAGGGGGAAACGCCTGGTATCTTTATAGTCCT
GTCGGGTTTCGCCACCTCTGACTTGAGCGTCGATTTTTGTGATGCTCGTCAGGGGGGCGGAGCCTATGGA
AAAACGCCAGCAACGCGGCCTTTTTACGGTTCCTGGCCTTTTGCTGGCCTTTTGCTCACATGTTCTTTCC
TGCGTTATCCCCTGATTCTGTGGATAACCGTATTACCGCCTTTGAGTGAGCTGATACCGCTCGCCGCAGC
CGAACGACCGAGCGCAGCGAGTCAGTGAGCGAGGAAGCGGAAGGCGAGAGTAGGGAACTGCCAGGCATCA
AACTAAGCAGAAGGCCCCTGACGGATGGCCTTTTTGCGTTTCTACAAACTCTTTCTGTGTTGTAAAACGA
CGGCCAGTCTTAAGCTCGGGCCCCCTGGGCGGTTCTGATAACGAGTAATCGTTAATCCGCAAATAACGTA
AAAACCCGCTTCGGCGGGTTTTTTTATGGGGGGAGTTTAGGGAAAGAGCATTTGTCAGAATATTTAAGGG
CGCCTGTCACTTTGCTTGATATATGAGAATTATTTAACCTTATAAATGAGAAAAAAGCAACGCACTTTAA
ATAAGATACGTTGCTTTTTCGATTGATGAACACCTATAATTAAACTATTCATCTATTATTTATGATTTTT
TGTATATACAATATTTCTAGTTTGTTAAAGAGAATTAAGAAAATAAATCTCGAAAATAATAAAGGGAAAA
TCAGTTTTTGATATCAAAATTATACATGTCAACGATAATACAAAATATAATACAAACTATAAGATGTTAT
CAGTATTTATTATCATTTAGAATAAATTTTGTGTCGCCCTTAATTGTGAGCGGATAACAATTACGAGCTT
CATGCACAGTGGCGTTGACTCAATATTGGCCATTAGCCATATTATTCATTGGTTATATAGCATAAATCAA
TATTGGCTATTGGCCATTGCATACGTTGTATCTATATCATAATATGTACATTTATATTGGCTCATGTCCA
ATATGACCGCCATGTTGGCATTGATTATTGACTAGTTATTAATAGTAATCAATTACGGGGTCATTAGTTC
ATAGCCCATATATGGAGTTCCGCGTTACATAACTTACGGTAAATGGCCCGCCTGGCTGACCGCCCAACGA
CCCCCGCCCATTGACGTCAATAATGACGTATGTTCCCATAGTAACGCCAATAGGGACTTTCCATTGACGT
CAATGGGTGGAGTATTTACGGTAAACTGCCCACTTGGCAGTACATCAAGTGTATCATATGCCAAGTACGC
CCCCTATTGACGTCAATGACGGTAAATGGCCCGCCTGGCATTATGCCCAGTACATGACCTTATGGGACTT
TCCTACTTGGCAGTACATCTACGTATTAGTCATCGCTATTACCATGGTGATGCGGTTTTGGCAGTACATC
AATGGGCGTGGATAGCGGTTTGACTCACGGGGATTTCCAAGTCTCCACCCCATTGACGTCAATGGGAGTT
TGTTTTGGCACCAAAATCAACGGGACTTTCCAAAATGTCGTAACAACTCCGCCCCATTGACGCAAATGGG
CGGTAGGCGTGTACGGTGGGAGGTCTATATAAGCAGAGCTCGTTTAGTGAACCGTCAGATCGCCTGGAGA
CGCCATCCACGCTGTTTTGACCTCCATAGAAGACACCGGGACCGATCCAGCCTCCGCGGCCGGGAACGGT
GCATTGGAACGCGGATTCCCCGTGCCAAGAGTGACGTAAGTACCGCCTATAGAGTCTATAGGCCCACCCC
CTTGGCTTCGTTAGAACGCGGCTACAATTAATACATAACCTTATGTATCATACACATACGATTTAGGTGA
CACTATAGAATAACATCCACTTTGCCTTTCTCTCCACAGGTGTCCACTCCCAGGTCCAACTGCACCTCGG
TTCTATCGAAAACGCGCCTGCTAGCGCCACCATGAAGACCATCATTGCCCTGAGCTACATCTTCTGCCTG
GTGTTCGCTGCGGCCGCCATCTTTGGCAGCACATCTACCGTGACACTGCCCGAGACACTGCTGTTCGTGT
CTACACTGGATGGCAGCCTGCACGCCGTGTCTAAGAGAACAGGCAGCATCAAGTGGACCCTGAAAGAGGA
CCCTGTCCTGCAGGTCCCCACACATGTGGAAGAACCTGCCTTCCTGCCTGATCCTAACGACGGCTCTCTG
TACACCCTGGGCAGCAAGAACAATGAGGGCCTGACCAAGCTGCCCTTCACAATCCCTGAACTGGTGCAGG
CCTCTCCATGTAGAAGCAGCGACGGCATCCTGTATATGGGCAAGAAGCAGGACATTTGGTACGTGATCGA
CCTGCTGACCGGCGAGAAGCAGCAAACACTGTCTAGCGCCTTCGCCGACAGCCTGTGTCCTAGCACATCT
CTGCTGTACCTGGGCAGAACCGAGTACACCATCACTATGTACGACACCAAGACCAGAGAACTGCGGTGGA
ACGCCACCTACTTCGATTATGCCGCCAGCCTGCCTGAGGACGACGTGGACTATAAGATGAGCCACTTCGT
GTCCAACGGCGACGGCCTGGTGGTTACAGTGGATTCTGAATCTGGCGACGTGCTGTGGATTCAGAACTAC
GCCTCTCCTGTGGTGGCCTTCTACGTGTGGCAGAGAGAAGGCCTGCGGAAAGTGATGCACATCAACGTGG
CCGTGGAAACCCTGAGATACCTGACCTTCATGAGCGGCGAAGTGGGCAGAATCACCAAGTGGAAGTACCC
GTTTCCTAAAGAGACAGAGGCCAAGAGCAAGCTGACCCCTACACTGTACGTGGGCAAGTACAGCACCAGC
CTGTACGCTTCCCCATCCATGGTGCATGAAGGCGTGGCAGTGGTGCCTAGAGGATCTACACTGCCTCTGC
TGGAAGGCCCTCAGACCGATGGCGTGACAATTGGCGATAAGGGCGAGTGCGTGATCACCCCTAGCACCGA
CGTGAAGTTCGATCCCGGCCTGAAGTCTAAGAACAAGCTGAACTACCTGCGGAACTACTGGCTGCTGATC
GGCCACCACGAAACACCTCTGAGCGCCAGCACCAAGATGCTGGAACGGTTCCCCAACAACCTGCCTAAGC
ACCGCGAAAACGTGATCCCCGCCGACTCCGAGAAGAAGTCCTTCGAAGAAGTCATCAACCTGGTCGATCA
GACCTCCGAGAATGCCCCTACCACCGTGTCCAGAGATGTCGAGGAAAAACCTGCTCACGCCCCTGCCAGA
CCTGAAGCTCCTGTGGATAGCATGCTGAAGGATGGCGCGCCGGGCGGCGACAAGACCCACACCTGCCCCC
CCTGCCCAGCTCCAGAACTGCTGGGAGGGCCTTCCGTGTTCCTGTTCCCCCCCAAGCCCAAGGACACCCT
GATGATCAGCAGGACCCCCGAGGTGACCTGCGTGGTGGTGGCCGTGTCCCACGAGGACCCAGAGGTGAAG
TTCAACTGGTACGTGGACGGCGTGGAGGTGCACAACGCCAAGACCAAGCCCAGAGAGGAGCAGTACAACA
GCACCTACAGGGTGGTGTCCGTGCTGACCGTGCTGCACCAGGACTGGCTGAACGGCAAAGAATACAAGTG
CAAAGTCTCCAACAAGGCCCTGGCTGCCCCAATCGAAAAGACAATCAGCAAGGCCAAGGGCCAGCCACGG
GAGCCCCAGGTGTACACCCTGCCCCCCAGCCGGGAGGAGATGACCAAGAACCAGGTGTCCCTGACCTGTC
TGGTGAAGGGCTTCTACCCCAGCGATATCGCCGTGGAGTGGGAGAGCAACGGCCAGCCCGAGAACAACTA
CAAGACCACCCCCCCAGTGCTGGACAGCGACGGCAGCTTCTTCCTGTACAGCAAGCTGACCGTGGACAAG
TCCAGGTGGCAGCAGGGCAACGTGTTCAGCTGCAGCGTGATGCACGAGGCCCTGCACAACCACTACACCC
AGAAGTCCCTGAGCCTGAGCCCCGGCGGCAGCGGTCTTAATGATATTTTCGAGGCTCAGAAGATTGAGTG
GCATGAACACCACCACCATCACCACTAAGGCCGGCCTGTAGTCACTGGCACAACGCGTTACCCGGTAAGC
CAATCGGGTATACACGGTCGTCATACTGCAGACAGGGTTCTTCTACTTTGCAAGATAGTCTTGAGTAGTA
AAATAAATAGATAGAGAAAATCAGCCTCGACTGTGCCTTCTAGTTGCCAGCCATCTGTTGTTTGCCCCTC
CCCCGTGCCTTCCTTGACCCTGGAAGGTGCCACTCCCACTGTCCTTTCCTAATAAAATGAGGAAATTGCA
TCACAACACTCAACCCTATCTCGGTCTATTCTTTTGATTTATAAGGGATTTTGCCGATTTCGGCCTATTG
GTTAAAAAATGAGCTGATTTAACAAAAATTTAACGCGAATTAATTCTGTGGAATGTGTGTCAGTTAGGGT
GTGGAAAGTCCCCAGGCTCCCCAGCAGGCAGAAGTATGCAAAGCATGCATCTCAATTAGTCAGCAACCAG
GTGTGGAAAGTCCCCAGGCTCCCCAGCAGGCAGAAGTATGCAAAGCATGCATCTCAATTAGTCAGCAACC
ATAGTCCCGCCCCTAACTCCGCCCATCCCGCCCCTAACTCCGCCCAGTTCCGCCCATTCTCCGCCCCATG
GCTGACTAATTTTTTTTATTTATGCAGAGGCCGAGGCCGCCTCTGCCTCTGAGCTATTCCAGAAGTAGTG
AGGAGGCTTTTTTGGAGGCCTAGGCTTTTGCAAAAAGCTCCCGGGAGCTTGTATATCCATTTTCGGATCT
GATCAGCACGTGTTGACAATTAATCATCGGCATAGTATATCGGCATAGTATAATACGACAAGGTGAGGAA
CTAAACCATGACCGAGTACAAGCCCACGGTGCGCCTCGCCACCCGCGACGACGTCCCCAGGGCCGTACGC
ACCCTCGCCGCCGCGTTCGCCGACTACCCCGCCACGCGCCACACCGTCGATCCGGACCGCCACATCGAGC
GGGTCACCGAGCTGCAAGAACTCTTCCTCACGCGCGTCGGGCTCGACATCGGCAAGGTGTGGGTCGCGGA
CGACGGCGCCGCGGTGGCGGTCTGGACCACGCCGGAGAGCGTCGAAGCGGGGGCGGTGTTCGCCGAGATC
GGCCCGCGCATGGCCGAGTTGAGCGGTTCCCGGCTGGCCGCGCAGCAACAGATGGAAGGCCTCCTGGCGC
CGCACCGGCCCAAGGAGCCCGCGTGGTTCCTGGCCACCGTCGGCGTCTCGCCCGACCACCAGGGCAAGGG
TCTGGGCAGCGCCGTCGTGCTCCCCGGAGTGGAGGCGGCCGAGCGCGCCGGGGTGCCCGCCTTCCTGGAG
ACATCCGCGCCCCGCAACCTCCCCTTCTACGAGCGGCTCGGCTTCACCGTCACCGCCGACGTCGAGGTGC
CCGAAGGACCGCGCACCTGGTGCATGACCCGCAAGCCCGGTGCCTGACACGTGCTACGAGATTTCGATTC
CACCGCCGCCTTCTATGAAAGGTTGGGCTTCGGAATCGTTTTCCGGGACGCCGGCTGGATGATCCTCCAG
CGCGGGGATCTCATGCTGGAGTTCTTCGCCCACCCCAACTTGTTTATTGCAGCTTATAATGGTTACAAAT
AAAGCAATAGCATCACAAATTTCACAAATAAAGCATTTTTTTCACTGCATTCTAGTTGTGGTTTGTCCAA
ACTCATCAATGTATCTTATCATGTCTGTATACCGTCGACCTCTAGCTAGAGCTTGGCGTAATCATGGTCA
TTACCAATGCTTAATCAGTGAGGCACCTATCTCAGCGATCTGTCTATTTCGTTCATCCATAGTTGCCTGA
CTCCCCGTCGTGTAGATAACTACGATACGGGAGGGCTTACCATCTGGCCCCAGCGCTGCGATGATACCGC
GAGAACCACGCTCACCGGCTCCGGATTTATCAGCAATAAACCAGCCAGCCGGAAGGGCCGAGCGCAGAAG
TGGTCCTGCAACTTTATCCGCCTCCATCCAGTCTATTAATTGTTGCCGGGAAGCTAGAGTAAGTAGTTCG
CCAGTTAATAGTTTGCGCAACGTTGTTGCCATCGCTACAGGCATCGTGGTGTCACGCTCGTCGTTTGGTA
TGGCTTCATTCAGCTCCGGTTCCCAACGATCAAGGCGAGTTACATGATCCCCCATGTTGTGCAAAAAAGC
GGTTAGCTCCTTCGGTCCTCCGATCGTTGTCAGAAGTAAGTTGGCCGCAGTGTTATCACTCATGGTTATG
GCAGCACTGCATAATTCTCTTACTGTCATGCCATCCGTAAGATGCTTTTCTGTGACTGGTGAGTACTCAA
CCAAGTCATTCTGAGAATAGTGTATGCGGCGACCGAGTTGCTCTTGCCCGGCGTCAATACGGGATAATAC
CGCGCCACATAGCAGAACTTTAAAAGTGCTCATCATTGGAAAACGTTCTTCGGGGCGAAAACTCTCAAGG
ATCTTACCGCTGTTGAGATCCAGTTCGATGTAACCCACTCGTGCACCCAACTGATCTTCAGCATCTTTTA
CTTTCACCAGCGTTTCTGGGTGAGCAAAAACAGGAAGGCAAAATGCCGCAAAAAAGGGAATAAGGGCGAC
ACGGAAATGTTGAATACTCATATTCTTCCTT
