>Addgene plasmid #156854 | pD649-HAsp-ERN1-Fc(DAPA)-AviTag-6xHis | depositor partial sequence | sequence record 302818 | insert (extracellular domain)
ATCTTTGGCAGCACATCTACCGTGACACTGCCCGAGACACTGCTGTTCGTGTCTACACTGGATGGCAGCC
TGCACGCCGTGTCTAAGAGAACAGGCAGCATCAAGTGGACCCTGAAAGAGGACCCTGTCCTGCAGGTCCC
CACACATGTGGAAGAACCTGCCTTCCTGCCTGATCCTAACGACGGCTCTCTGTACACCCTGGGCAGCAAG
AACAATGAGGGCCTGACCAAGCTGCCCTTCACAATCCCTGAACTGGTGCAGGCCTCTCCATGTAGAAGCA
GCGACGGCATCCTGTATATGGGCAAGAAGCAGGACATTTGGTACGTGATCGACCTGCTGACCGGCGAGAA
GCAGCAAACACTGTCTAGCGCCTTCGCCGACAGCCTGTGTCCTAGCACATCTCTGCTGTACCTGGGCAGA
ACCGAGTACACCATCACTATGTACGACACCAAGACCAGAGAACTGCGGTGGAACGCCACCTACTTCGATT
ATGCCGCCAGCCTGCCTGAGGACGACGTGGACTATAAGATGAGCCACTTCGTGTCCAACGGCGACGGCCT
GGTGGTTACAGTGGATTCTGAATCTGGCGACGTGCTGTGGATTCAGAACTACGCCTCTCCTGTGGTGGCC
TTCTACGTGTGGCAGAGAGAAGGCCTGCGGAAAGTGATGCACATCAACGTGGCCGTGGAAACCCTGAGAT
ACCTGACCTTCATGAGCGGCGAAGTGGGCAGAATCACCAAGTGGAAGTACCCGTTTCCTAAAGAGACAGA
GGCCAAGAGCAAGCTGACCCCTACACTGTACGTGGGCAAGTACAGCACCAGCCTGTACGCTTCCCCATCC
ATGGTGCATGAAGGCGTGGCAGTGGTGCCTAGAGGATCTACACTGCCTCTGCTGGAAGGCCCTCAGACCG
ATGGCGTGACAATTGGCGATAAGGGCGAGTGCGTGATCACCCCTAGCACCGACGTGAAGTTCGATCCCGG
CCTGAAGTCTAAGAACAAGCTGAACTACCTGCGGAACTACTGGCTGCTGATCGGCCACCACGAAACACCT
CTGAGCGCCAGCACCAAGATGCTGGAACGGTTCCCCAACAACCTGCCTAAGCACCGCGAAAACGTGATCC
CCGCCGACTCCGAGAAGAAGTCCTTCGAAGAAGTCATCAACCTGGTCGATCAGACCTCCGAGAATGCCCC
TACCACCGTGTCCAGAGATGTCGAGGAAAAACCTGCTCACGCCCCTGCCAGACCTGAAGCTCCTGTGGAT
AGCATGCTGAAGGAT
